Addgene plasmid #130701: Beta-Globin-PTC39
Purpose: Expresses Beta-globin-PTC39 NMD reporter (It has a Premature termination codon (PTC) at 39th Amino acid)
Depositing lab: Marvin Tanenbaum. Publication: Single-Molecule Imaging Uncovers Rules Governing Nonsense-Mediated mRNA Decay. Hoek TA, Khuperkar D, Lindeboom RGH, Sonneveld S, Verhagen BMP, Boersma S, Vermeulen M, Tanenbaum ME. Mol Cell. 2019 May 23. pii: S1097-2765(19)30361-2. doi: 10.1016/j.molcel.2019.05.008. PubMed 31155380.
Backbone
  Vector backbone: pcDNA4/TO
  Vector type: Mammalian Expression
  Selectable markers: Zeocin
Growth in bacteria
  Bacterial resistance: Ampicillin, 100 μg/mL
  Growth temperature: 37°C
  Growth strain: DH5alpha
  Copy number: Unknown
Gene/Insert
  Gene/Insert name: Beta Globin
  Species: H. sapiens (human)
  Mutation: PTC39
  Entrez Gene: HBB (a.k.a. CD113t-C, ECYT6, beta-globin)
  Promoter: Pcmv
  Cloning method: Gibson Cloning
  Sequencing primers: 5′ CMV Forward
Terms and licenses: Academic/Nonprofit Terms; Industry Terms: Not Available to Industry
How to cite: Beta-Globin-PTC39 was a gift from Marvin Tanenbaum (Addgene plasmid # 130701 ; http://n2t.net/addgene:130701 ; RRID:Addgene_130701)
