[The description below was written by a language model from this plasmid's Addgene catalogue record and pLannotate feature annotations shown in this document.]
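Description:
Beta-Globin-PTC39 is a mammalian expression plasmid built on the pcDNA4/TO backbone that encodes a human beta-globin (HBB) reporter for nonsense-mediated mRNA decay (NMD), carrying a premature termination codon at amino acid 39. It is propagated in E. coli through a high-copy ColE1/pUC-type origin with ampicillin selection (AmpR), and it also carries an f1 origin. For selection in mammalian cells, an SV40 promoter/EM7 promoter pair drives the Sh ble gene, conferring Zeocin resistance, followed by an SV40 poly(A) signal.

Transcription of the reporter is driven by the CMV enhancer and promoter, immediately followed by short tet operator matches. This fits the pcDNA4/TO design, in which expression can be held off by Tet repressor and induced with tetracycline or doxycycline in suitable cell lines. The annotated open reading frame begins with GCN4_v4 peptide sequences, the SunTag epitope bound by an scFv-GFP fusion. Only a few copies are called across roughly 1.7 kb, so the region probably holds a repeat array, although the record does not give the number. TagBFP follows, then HBB coding segments interrupted by beta-globin intron sequence and ending in beta-globin 3' sequence. Retention of an intron downstream of the PTC is consistent with splicing-dependent NMD.

Downstream lies a set of twelve evenly spaced short repeats that the software labels as cloning-site fragments. These most likely represent a repeated array in the 3' UTR, such as RNA-binding hairpins for mRNA labelling, but the record does not identify them. A bGH poly(A) signal closes the cassette. The associated work used single-molecule imaging to study NMD, which matches a design that allows translation and mRNA fate to be visualised.
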