Features (pLannotate 1.2.2; 43 found; start..end, strand, type, name):
     28..80      -  misc_feature   bom (fragment): basis of mobility region from pBR322
    235..614     +  enhancer       CMV enhancer: human cytomegalovirus immediate early enhancer
    615..818     +  promoter       CMV promoter: human cytomegalovirus (CMV) immediate early promoter
    820..839     +  promoter       PLtetO-1 promoter (fragment): modified phage lambda PL promoter with tet operator sites (Lutz and Bujard, 1997)
    841..860     +  promoter       PLtetO-1 promoter (fragment): modified phage lambda PL promoter with tet operator sites (Lutz and Bujard, 1997)
    868..901     +  promoter       TRE3GV promoter (fragment): 3rd-generation Tet-responsive promoter that can be activated by binding of Tet-On® 3G, optimized for retroviral and lentiviral vectors
   1059..1115    +  CDS            GCN4_v4: GCN4 peptide optimized to improve solubility while preserving binding to an scFv-GFP fusion protein (Tanenbaum et al., 2014)
   1433..1456    +  CDS            GCN4_v4 (fragment): GCN4 peptide optimized to improve solubility while preserving binding to an scFv-GFP fusion protein (Tanenbaum et al., 2014)
   1725..1747    +  CDS            GCN4_v4 (fragment): GCN4 peptide optimized to improve solubility while preserving binding to an scFv-GFP fusion protein (Tanenbaum et al., 2014)
   2805..3500    +  CDS            TagBFP: TagBFP is a basic (constitutively fluorescent) blue fluorescent protein published in 2008, derived from Entacmaea quadricolor. It is reported to be a very rapidly-maturing monomer with very low acid sensitivity.
   3507..3602    +  CDS            HBB (fragment): HBB_HUMAN - Experimental evidence at protein level: Swiss-Prot protein existence level 1. [Spinorphin]: functions as an endogenous inhibitor of enkephalin-degrading enzymes such as DPP3, and as a selective antagonist of the P2RX3 receptor which is involved in pain signaling, these properties implicate it as a regulator of pain and inflammation. From Homo sapiens (Human).
   3634..3948    +  CDS            HBB (fragment): HBB_HAPGR - Experimental evidence at protein level: Swiss-Prot protein existence level 1. Involved in oxygen transport from the lung to the various peripheral tissues. From Hapalemur griseus (Gray gentle lemur) (Eastern lesser bamboo lemur).
   3952..4040    +  intron         β-globin intron (fragment): internally truncated intron from human β-globin
   4410..4801    +  intron         β-globin intron (fragment): internally truncated intron from human β-globin
   4805..4927    +  CDS            HBB: HBB_COLGU - Experimental evidence at transcript level: Swiss-Prot protein existence level 2. Involved in oxygen transport from the lung to the various peripheral tissues. From Colobus guereza (Mantled guereza) (Eastern black-and-white colobus monkey).
   4931..5064    +  polyA_signal   β-globin poly(A) (fragment): human β-globin polyadenylation signal
   5141..5159    -  misc_feature   MCS (fragment): pUC18/19 multiple cloning site
   5262..5280    -  misc_feature   MCS (fragment): pUC18/19 multiple cloning site
   5383..5401    -  misc_feature   MCS (fragment): pUC18/19 multiple cloning site
   5504..5522    -  misc_feature   MCS (fragment): pUC18/19 multiple cloning site
   5625..5643    -  misc_feature   MCS (fragment): pUC18/19 multiple cloning site
   5746..5764    -  misc_feature   MCS (fragment): pUC18/19 multiple cloning site
   5867..5885    -  misc_feature   MCS (fragment): pUC18/19 multiple cloning site
   5988..6006    -  misc_feature   MCS (fragment): pUC18/19 multiple cloning site
   6109..6127    -  misc_feature   MCS (fragment): pUC18/19 multiple cloning site
   6230..6248    -  misc_feature   MCS (fragment): pUC18/19 multiple cloning site
   6351..6369    -  misc_feature   MCS (fragment): pUC18/19 multiple cloning site
   6472..6490    -  misc_feature   MCS (fragment): pUC18/19 multiple cloning site
   6643..6867    +  polyA_signal   bGH poly(A) signal: bovine growth hormone polyadenylation signal
   6871..6892    +  promoter       SV40 promoter (fragment): SV40 enhancer and early promoter
   6913..7341    +  rep_origin     f1 ori (sequence partly withheld): f1 bacteriophage origin of replication; arrow indicates direction of (+) strand synthesis
   7355..7684    +  promoter       SV40 promoter: SV40 enhancer and early promoter
   7732..7779    +  promoter       EM7 promoter: synthetic bacterial promoter&nbsp
   7798..8172    +  CDS            BleoR: antibiotic-binding protein; Sh ble from Streptoalloteichus hindustanus; confers resistance to bleomycin, phleomycin, and Zeocin™
   8182..8307    +  CDS            ble (fragment): BLE_KLEPN - Experimental evidence at protein level: Swiss-Prot protein existence level 1. Binding protein with a strong affinity to the bleomycin family of antibiotics. Binds to CL990; an antimitotic-antibiotic compound. From Klebsiella pneumoniae.
   8302..8423    +  polyA_signal   SV40 poly(A) signal: SV40 polyadenylation signal
   8496..8512    -  protein_bind   lac operator: The lac repressor binds to the lac operator to inhibit transcription in E. coli. This inhibition can be relieved by adding lactose or isopropyl-β-D-thiogalactopyranoside (IPTG). lac repressor encoded by lacI
   8520..8550    -  promoter       lac promoter: promoter for the E. coli lac operon
   8565..8586    -  protein_bind   CAP binding site: CAP binding activates transcription in the presence of cAMP. E. coli catabolite activator protein
   8599..8691    -  CDS            lacI (fragment): lac repressor; lacI; The lac repressor binds to the lac operator to inhibit transcription in E. coli. This inhibition can be relieved by adding lactose or isopropyl-β-D-thiogalactopyranoside (IPTG).
   8874..9462    -  rep_origin     ori: high-copy-number ColE1/pMB1/pBR322/pUC origin of replication
   9633..10493   -  CDS            AmpR: β-lactamase; bla; confers resistance to ampicillin, carbenicillin, and related antibiotics
  10494..10598   -  promoter       AmpR promoter: bla
>Addgene plasmid #130701 | Beta-Globin-PTC39 | addgene full sequence | sequence record 255912 | Addgene NGS Result
GACGGATCGGGAGATCTCCCGATCCCCTATGGTGCACTCTCAGTACAATCTGCTCTGATGCCGCATAGTT
AAGCCAGTATCTGCTCCCTGCTTGTGTGTTGGAGGTCGCTGAGTAGTGCGCGAGCAAAATTTAAACTACA
ACAAGGCAAGGCTTGACCGACAATTGCATGAAGAATCTGCTTAGGGTTAGGCGTTTTGCGCTGCTTCGCG
ATGTACGGGCCAGATATACGCGTTGACATTGATTATTGACTAGTTATTAATAGTAATCAATTACGGGGTC
ATTAGTTCATAGCCCATATATGGAGTTCCGCGTTACATAACTTACGGTAAATGGCCCGCCTGGCTGACCG
CCCAACGACCCCCGCCCATTGACGTCAATAATGACGTATGTTCCCATAGTAACGCCAATAGGGACTTTCC
ATTGACGTCAATGGGTGGAGTATTTACGGTAAACTGCCCACTTGGCAGTACATCAAGTGTATCATATGCC
AAGTACGCCCCCTATTGACGTCAATGACGGTAAATGGCCCGCCTGGCATTATGCCCAGTACATGACCTTA
TGGGACTTTCCTACTTGGCAGTACATCTACGTATTAGTCATCGCTATTACCATGGTGATGCGGTTTTGGC
AGTACATCAATGGGCGTGGATAGCGGTTTGACTCACGGGGATTTCCAAGTCTCCACCCCATTGACGTCAA
TGGGAGTTTGTTTTGGCACCAAAATCAACGGGACTTTCCAAAATGTCGTAACAACTCCGCCCCATTGACG
CAAATGGGCGGTAGGCGTGTACGGTGGGAGGTCTATATAAGCAGAGCTCTCCCTATCAGTGATAGAGATC
TCCCTATCAGTGATAGAGATCGTCGACGAGCTCGTTTAGTGAACCGTCAGATCGCCTGGAGACGCCATCC
ACGCTGTTTTGACCTCCATAGAAGACACCGGGACCGATCCAGCCTCCGGACTCTAGCGTTTAAACTTAAG
CTTGCCACCATGGGCGCCATCATACACGCGGCCGCAATCATCGGTCCGGGTGGATCTGGAGGTGGAGGTT
CTGGAGGAGAAGAACTTTTGAGCAAGAATTATCATCTTGAGAACGAAGTGGCTCGTCTTAAGAAAGGTTC
TGGCAGTGGAGAAGAACTGCTTTCAAAGAATTACCACCTGGAAAATGAGGTAGCTAGACTGAAAAAGGGG
AGCGGAAGTGGGGAGGAGTTGCTGAGCAAAAATTATCATTTGGAGAACGAAGTAGCACGACTAAAGAAAG
GGTCCGGATCGGGTGAGGAGTTACTCTCGAAAAATTATCATCTCGAAAACGAAGTGGCTCGGCTAAAAAA
GGGCAGTGGTTCTGGAGAAGAGCTATTATCTAAAAACTACCACCTCGAAAATGAGGTGGCACGCTTAAAA
AAGGGAAGTGGCAGTGGTGAAGAGCTACTATCCAAGAATTATCATCTTGAGAACGAGGTAGCGCGTTTGA
AGAAGGGTTCCGGCTCAGGAGAGGAACTGCTCTCGAAGAACTATCATCTTGAAAATGAGGTCGCTCGATT
AAAAAAGGGATCGGGCAGTGGTGAGGAACTACTTTCAAAGAATTACCACCTCGAAAACGAAGTAGCTCGA
TTAAAGAAAGGTTCAGGGTCGGGTGAAGAATTACTGAGTAAAAATTATCATCTGGAAAATGAGGTAGCGA
GACTAAAAAAGGGGAGTGGTTCTGGCGAAGAGTTGCTATCGAAAAATTATCATCTTGAGAACGAAGTTGC
TAGGCTCAAAAAGGGCTCAGGCTCAGGCGAGGAGTTGCTCTCGAAAAACTACCACTTGGAAAATGAGGTC
GCGAGGTTGAAAAAGGGGAGCGGGTCGGGCGAGGAGTTATTGAGCAAAAACTATCATTTAGAGAACGAAG
TCGCGCGCTTAAAGAAAGGCTCGGGCTCGGGCGAAGAACTCTTATCGAAGAACTACCACCTCGAAAATGA
GGTCGCCAGGTTGAAAAAGGGCAGTGGCAGCGGGGAGGAACTCTTGAGCAAGAACTACCACTTGGAGAAT
GAGGTCGCGAGATTGAAGAAAGGGTCGGGGAGCGGCGAGGAATTGCTCAGCAAGAATTATCATTTGGAGA
ACGAAGTCGCCAGGCTCAAGAAAGGCTCGGGGTCGGGGGAGGAATTGTTGAGTAAAAACTACCACTTGGA
AAATGAAGTCGCCAGGCTCAAAAAAGGGAGTGGGAGCGGCGAAGAGTTATTGAGCAAAAATTACCACTTG
GAGAACGAAGTGGCAAGGCTCAAGAAAGGGAGCGGCAGCGGGGAGGAGCTCTTATCGAAGAACTACCACT
TAGAGAATGAAGTCGCCCGCTTGAAGAAAGGCTCGGGGAGCGGGGAAGAGCTCTTGAGCAAGAACTACCA
CTTGGAAAATGAGGTGGCGCGCTTGAAGAAAGGGAGCGGGAGCGGGGAAGAGTTACTATCTAAGAATTAT
CATCTCGAGAACGAGGTGGCTCGACTAAAGAAGGGCTCCGGCAGTGGGGAGGAACTCCTGTCGAAGAACT
ATCATCTTGAAAATGAGGTTGCAAGACTTAAAAAGGGGTCCGGATCAGGTGAGGAACTACTCAGTAAGAA
TTACCACCTGGAAAACGAAGTTGCACGTTTGAAGAAAGGATCAGGATCAGGCGAAGAACTGCTCTCAAAA
GATTATCATTTGGAAAATGAGGTTGCACGTTTAAAAAAGGGAAGTGGCAGTGGTGAGGAACTTCTGTCGA
AAAATTATCATCTCGAGAATGAAGTAGCCCGACTTAAAAAGGGTTCTGGCTCGGGTCAGCGGCCGCACCG
GTCATCTGAGCTGATTAAAGAAAATATGCATATGAAGCTGTATATGGAGGGGACAGTGGACAATCACCAT
TTCAAATGTACATCTGAAGGAGAGGGGAAACCCTATGAAGGAACACAGACAATGAGGATCAAAGTGGTGG
AGGGGGGCCCCCTGCCTTTCGCTTTTGACATTCTGGCTACCAGCTTTCTGTATGGAAGCAAGACTTTCAT
CAACCATACCCAGGGAATTCCTGATTTCTTTAAACAGTCCTTCCCTGAGGGATTTACATGGGAACGGGTG
ACAACTTACGAGGACGGCGGGGTGCTGACCGCCACTCAGGATACAAGCCTGCAGGACGGCTGCCTGATCT
ATAATGTGAAGATCAGAGGCGTGAACTTCACTTCCAATGGCCCCGTGATGCAGAAGAAGACCCTGGGCTG
GGAGGCATTCACTGAGACTCTGTACCCAGCTGACGGGGGACTGGAAGGGCGCAACGATATGGCACTGAAA
CTGGTGGGGGGAAGCCATCTGATTGCAAACATTAAAACTACATACCGCTCTAAAAAACCCGCAAAAAACC
TGAAAATGCCAGGCGTGTATTACGTGGATTACCGCCTGGAGCGCATCAAAGAGGCTAATAACGAGACCTA
CGTGGAACAGCACGAGGTGGCTGTGGCTCGCTACTGCGATCTGCCTTCTAAGCTGGGACACAAACTGAAC
GATATCATGGTGCATCTGACTCCTGAGGAGAAGTCTGCCGTTACTGCCCTGTGGGGCAAGGTGAACGTGG
ATGAAGTTGGTGGTGAGGCCCTGGGCAGGTTGGTATCAAGGTTACAAGACAGGTTTAAGGAGACCAATAG
AAACTGGGCATGTGGAGACAGAGAAGACTCTTGGGTTTCTGATAGGCACTGACTCTCTCTGCCTATTGGT
CTATTTTCCCACCCTTAGGCTGCTGGTGGTCTACCCTTGGACCTAGAGGTTCTTTGAGTCCTTTGGGGAT
CTGTCCACTCCTGATGCTGTTATGGGCAACCCTAAGGTGAAGGCTCATGGCAAGAAAGTGCTCGGTGCCT
TTAGTGATGGCCTGGCTCACCTGGACAACCTCAAGGGCACCTTTGCCACACTGAGTGAGCTGCACTGTGA
CAAGCTGCACGTGGATCCTGAGAACTTCAGGGTGAGTCTATGGGACCCTTGATGTTTTCTTTCCCCTTCT
TTTCTATGGTTAAGTTCATGTCATAGGAAGGGGATAAGTAACAGGGTACAGTTTAGAATGGGAAACAGAC
GAATGATTGCATCAGTGTGGAAGTCTCAGGATCGTTTTAGTTTCTTTTATTTGCTGTTCATAACAATTGT
TTTCTTTTGTTTAATTCTTGCTTTCTTTTTTTTTCTTCTCCGCAATTTTTACTATTATACTTAATGCCTT
AACATTGTGTATAACAAAAGGAAATATCTCTGAGATACATTAAGTAACTTAAAAAAAAACTTTACACAGT
CTGCCTAGTACATTACTATTTGGAATATATGTGTGCTTATTTGCATATTCATAATCTCCCTACTTTATTT
TCTTTTATTTTTAATTGATACATAATCATTATACATATTTATGGGTTAAAGTGTAATGTTTTAATATGTG
TACACATATTGACCAAATCAGGGTAATTTTGCATTTGTAATTTTAAAAAATGCTTTCTTCTTTTAATATA
CTTTTTTGTTTATCTTATTTCTAATACTTTCCCTAATCTCTTTCTTTCAGGGCAATAATGATACAATGTA
TCATGCCTCTTTGCACCATTCTAAAGAATAACAGTGATAATTTCTGGGTTAAGGCAATAGCAATATTTCT
GCATATAAATATTTCTGCATATAAATTGTAACTGATGTAAGAGGTTTCATATTGCTAATAGCAGCTACAA
TCCAGCTACCATTCTGCTTTTATTTTATGGTTGGGATAAGGCTGGATTATTCTGAGTCCAAGCTAGGCCC
TTTTGCTAATCATGTTCATACCTCTTATCTTCCTCCCACAGCTCCTGGGCAACGTGCTGGTCTGTGTGCT
GGCCCATCACTTTGGCAAAGAATTCACCCCACCAGTGCAGGCTGCCTATCAGAAAGTGGTGGCTGGTGTG
GCTAATGCCCTGGCCCACAAGTATCACTAAGCTCGCTTTCTTGCTGTCCAATTTCTATTAAAGGTTCCTT
TGTTCCCTAAGTCCAACTACTAAACTGGGGGATATTATGAAGGGCCTTGAGCATCTGGATTCTGCCTAAT
AAAAAACATTTATTTTCATTGCAAGCTAGCCCGGTTGTACAGGTACCGGATCCTAAGGTACCTAATTGCC
TAGAAAGGAGCAGACGATATGGCGTCGCTCCCTGCAGGTCGACTCTAGAAACCAGCAGAGCATATGGGCT
CGCTGGCTGCAGTATTCCCGGGTTCATTAGATCCTAAGGTACCTAATTGCCTAGAAAGGAGCAGACGATA
TGGCGTCGCTCCCTGCAGGTCGACTCTAGAAACCAGCAGAGCATATGGGCTCGCTGGCTGCAGTATTCCC
GGGTTCATTAGATCCTAAGGTACCTAATTGCCTAGAAAGGAGCAGACGATATGGCGTCGCTCCCTGCAGG
TCGACTCTAGAAACCAGCAGAGCATATGGGCTCGCTGGCTGCAGTATTCCCGGGTTCATTAGATCCTAAG
GTACCTAATTGCCTAGAAAGGAGCAGACGATATGGCGTCGCTCCCTGCAGGTCGACTCTAGAAACCAGCA
GAGCATATGGGCTCGCTGGCTGCAGTATTCCCGGGTTCATTAGATCCTAAGGTACCTAATTGCCTAGAAA
GGAGCAGACGATATGGCGTCGCTCCCTGCAGGTCGACTCTAGAAACCAGCAGAGCATATGGGCTCGCTGG
CTGCAGTATTCCCGGGTTCATTAGATCCTAAGGTACCTAATTGCCTAGAAAGGAGCAGACGATATGGCGT
CGCTCCCTGCAGGTCGACTCTAGAAACCAGCAGAGCATATGGGCTCGCTGGCTGCAGTATTCCCGGGTTC
ATTAGATCCTAAGGTACCTAATTGCCTAGAAAGGAGCAGACGATATGGCGTCGCTCCCTGCAGGTCGACT
CTAGAAACCAGCAGAGCATATGGGCTCGCTGGCTGCAGTATTCCCGGGTTCATTAGATCCTAAGGTACCT
AATTGCCTAGAAAGGAGCAGACGATATGGCGTCGCTCCCTGCAGGTCGACTCTAGAAACCAGCAGAGCAT
ATGGGCTCGCTGGCTGCAGTATTCCCGGGTTCATTAGATCCTAAGGTACCTAATTGCCTAGAAAGGAGCA
GACGATATGGCGTCGCTCCCTGCAGGTCGACTCTAGAAACCAGCAGAGCATATGGGCTCGCTGGCTGCAG
TATTCCCGGGTTCATTAGATCCTAAGGTACCTAATTGCCTAGAAAGGAGCAGACGATATGGCGTCGCTCC
CTGCAGGTCGACTCTAGAAACCAGCAGAGCATATGGGCTCGCTGGCTGCAGTATTCCCGGGTTCATTAGA
TCCTAAGGTACCTAATTGCCTAGAAAGGAGCAGACGATATGGCGTCGCTCCCTGCAGGTCGACTCTAGAA
ACCAGCAGAGCATATGGGCTCGCTGGCTGCAGTATTCCCGGGTTCATTAGATCCTAAGGTACCTAATTGC
CTAGAAAGGAGCAGACGATATGGCGTCGCTCCCTGCAGGTCGACTCTAGAAACCAGCAGAGCATATGGGC
TCGCTGGCTGCAGTATTCCCGGGTTCATTAGATCTCGCGAAGGGCGAATTCACGAGGCGCGCCCGGATCG
CGATCGCAATCTTAATTAACTCGAGTCTAGAGGGCCCGTTTAAACCCGCTGATCAGCCTCGACTGTGCCT
TCTAGTTGCCAGCCATCTGTTGTTTGCCCCTCCCCCGTGCCTTCCTTGACCCTGGAAGGTGCCACTCCCA
CTGTCCTTTCCTAATAAAATGAGGAAATTGCATCGCATTGTCTGAGTAGGTGTCATTCTATTCTGGGGGG
TGGGGTGGGGCAGGACAGCAAGGGGGAGGATTGGGAAGACAATAGCAGGCATGCTGGGGATGCGGTGGGC
TCTATGGCTTCTGAGGCGGAAAGAACCAGCTGGGGCTCTAGGGGGTATCCCC
[124 nt withheld, positions 6913-7036]
C
[91 nt withheld, positions 7038-7128]
A
[49 nt withheld, positions 7130-7178]
CCTTTGACGTTGGAGTCCACGTTCTTT
[37 nt withheld, positions 7206-7242]
ACCCTATCTCGGTCTATTCTTTTGATTTATAAGGGATTTTGCCGATTTCGGCCTATTGGTTAAAAAATGA
GCTGATTTAACAAAAATTTAACGCGAATTAATTCTGTGGAATGTGTGTCAGTTAGGGTGTGGAAAGTCCC
CAGGCTCCCCAGCAGGCAGAAGTATGCAAAGCATGCATCTCAATTAGTCAGCAACCAGGTGTGGAAAGTC
CCCAGGCTCCCCAGCAGGCAGAAGTATGCAAAGCATGCATCTCAATTAGTCAGCAACCATAGTCCCGCCC
CTAACTCCGCCCATCCCGCCCCTAACTCCGCCCAGTTCCGCCCATTCTCCGCCCCATGGCTGACTAATTT
TTTTTATTTATGCAGAGGCCGAGGCCGCCTCTGCCTCTGAGCTATTCCAGAAGTAGTGAGGAGGCTTTTT
TGGAGGCCTAGGCTTTTGCAAAAAGCTCCCGGGAGCTTGTATATCCATTTTCGGATCTGATCAGCACGTG
TTGACAATTAATCATCGGCATAGTATATCGGCATAGTATAATACGACAAGGTGAGGAACTAAACCATGGC
CAAGTTGACCAGTGCCGTTCCGGTGCTCACCGCGCGCGACGTCGCCGGAGCGGTCGAGTTCTGGACCGAC
CGGCTCGGGTTCTCCCGGGACTTCGTGGAGGACGACTTCGCCGGTGTGGTCCGGGACGACGTGACCCTGT
TCATCAGCGCGGTCCAGGACCAGGTGGTGCCGGACAACACCCTGGCCTGGGTGTGGGTGCGCGGCCTGGA
CGAGCTGTACGCCGAGTGGTCGGAGGTCGTGTCCACGAACTTCCGGGACGCCTCCGGGCCGGCCATGACC
GAGATCGGCGAGCAGCCGTGGGGGCGGGAGTTCGCCCTGCGCGACCCGGCCGGCAACTGCGTGCACTTCG
TGGCCGAGGAGCAGGACTGACACGTGCTACGAGATTTCGATTCCACCGCCGCCTTCTATGAAAGGTTGGG
CTTCGGAATCGTTTTCCGGGACGCCGGCTGGATGATCCTCCAGCGCGGGGATCTCATGCTGGAGTTCTTC
GCCCACCCCAACTTGTTTATTGCAGCTTATAATGGTTACAAATAAAGCAATAGCATCACAAATTTCACAA
ATAAAGCATTTTTTTCACTGCATTCTAGTTGTGGTTTGTCCAAACTCATCAATGTATCTTATCATGTCTG
TATACCGTCGACCTCTAGCTAGAGCTTGGCGTAATCATGGTCATAGCTGTTTCCTGTGTGAAATTGTTAT
CCGCTCACAATTCCACACAACATACGAGCCGGAAGCATAAAGTGTAAAGCCTGGGGTGCCTAATGAGTGA
GCTAACTCACATTAATTGCGTTGCGCTCACTGCCCGCTTTCCAGTCGGGAAACCTGTCGTGCCAGCTGCA
TTAATGAATCGGCCAACGCGCGGGGAGAGGCGGTTTGCGTATTGGGCGCTCTTCCGCTTCCTCGCTCACT
GACTCGCTGCGCTCGGTCGTTCGGCTGCGGCGAGCGGTATCAGCTCACTCAAAGGCGGTAATACGGTTAT
CCACAGAATCAGGGGATAACGCAGGAAAGAACATGTGAGCAAAAGGCCAGCAAAAGGCCAGGAACCGTAA
AAAGGCCGCGTTGCTGGCGTTTTTCCATAGGCTCCGCCCCCCTGACGAGCATCACAAAAATCGACGCTCA
AGTCAGAGGTGGCGAAACCCGACAGGACTATAAAGATACCAGGCGTTTCCCCCTGGAAGCTCCCTCGTGC
GCTCTCCTGTTCCGACCCTGCCGCTTACCGGATACCTGTCCGCCTTTCTCCCTTCGGGAAGCGTGGCGCT
TTCTCATAGCTCACGCTGTAGGTATCTCAGTTCGGTGTAGGTCGTTCGCTCCAAGCTGGGCTGTGTGCAC
GAACCCCCCGTTCAGCCCGACCGCTGCGCCTTATCCGGTAACTATCGTCTTGAGTCCAACCCGGTAAGAC
ACGACTTATCGCCACTGGCAGCAGCCACTGGTAACAGGATTAGCAGAGCGAGGTATGTAGGCGGTGCTAC
AGAGTTCTTGAAGTGGTGGCCTAACTACGGCTACACTAGAAGAACAGTATTTGGTATCTGCGCTCTGCTG
AAGCCAGTTACCTTCGGAAAAAGAGTTGGTAGCTCTTGATCCGGCAAACAAACCACCGCTGGTAGCGGTG
GTTTTTTTGTTTGCAAGCAGCAGATTACGCGCAGAAAAAAAGGATCTCAAGAAGATCCTTTGATCTTTTC
TACGGGGTCTGACGCTCAGTGGAACGAAAACTCACGTTAAGGGATTTTGGTCATGAGATTATCAAAAAGG
ATCTTCACCTAGATCCTTTTAAATTAAAAATGAAGTTTTAAATCAATCTAAAGTATATATGAGTAAACTT
GGTCTGACAGTTACCAATGCTTAATCAGTGAGGCACCTATCTCAGCGATCTGTCTATTTCGTTCATCCAT
AGTTGCCTGACTCCCCGTCGTGTAGATAACTACGATACGGGAGGGCTTACCATCTGGCCCCAGTGCTGCA
ATGATACCGCGAGACCCACGCTCACCGGCTCCAGATTTATCAGCAATAAACCAGCCAGCCGGAAGGGCCG
AGCGCAGAAGTGGTCCTGCAACTTTATCCGCCTCCATCCAGTCTATTAATTGTTGCCGGGAAGCTAGAGT
AAGTAGTTCGCCAGTTAATAGTTTGCGCAACGTTGTTGCCATTGCTACAGGCATCGTGGTGTCACGCTCG
TCGTTTGGTATGGCTTCATTCAGCTCCGGTTCCCAACGATCAAGGCGAGTTACATGATCCCCCATGTTGT
GCAAAAAAGCGGTTAGCTCCTTCGGTCCTCCGATCGTTGTCAGAAGTAAGTTGGCCGCAGTGTTATCACT
CATGGTTATGGCAGCACTGCATAATTCTCTTACTGTCATGCCATCCGTAAGATGCTTTTCTGTGACTGGT
GAGTACTCAACCAAGTCATTCTGAGAATAGTGTATGCGGCGACCGAGTTGCTCTTGCCCGGCGTCAATAC
GGGATAATACCGCGCCACATAGCAGAACTTTAAAAGTGCTCATCATTGGAAAACGTTCTTCGGGGCGAAA
ACTCTCAAGGATCTTACCGCTGTTGAGATCCAGTTCGATGTAACCCACTCGTGCACCCAACTGATCTTCA
GCATCTTTTACTTTCACCAGCGTTTCTGGGTGAGCAAAAACAGGAAGGCAAAATGCCGCAAAAAAGGGAA
TAAGGGCGACACGGAAATGTTGAATACTCATACTCTTCCTTTTTCAATATTATTGAAGCATTTATCAGGG
TTATTGTCTCATGAGCGGATACATATTTGAATGTATTTAGAAAAATAAACAAATAGGGGTTCCGCGCACA
TTTCCCCGAAAAGTGCCACCTGACGTC
